Addgene plasmid #77437: ATP23 gRNA (BRDN0001148186)
Purpose: 3rd generation lentiviral gRNA plasmid targeting human ATP23
Depositing lab: John Doench & David Root. Depositing organization: Broad Institute. Publication: Optimized sgRNA design to maximize activity and minimize off-target effects of CRISPR-Cas9. Doench JG, Fusi N, Sullender M, Hegde M, Vaimberg EW, Donovan KF, Smith I, Tothova Z, Wilen C, Orchard R, Virgin HW, Listgarten J, Root DE. Nat Biotechnol. 2016 Jan 18. doi: 10.1038/nbt.3437. PubMed 26780180.
Backbone
  Vector backbone: lentiGuide-Puro
  Backbone manufacturer: Zhang Lab (Addgene plasmid # 52963)
  Vector type: Mammalian Expression, Lentiviral, CRISPR
  Selectable markers: Puromycin
Growth in bacteria
  Bacterial resistance: Ampicillin, 100 μg/mL
  Growth temperature: 37°C
  Growth strain: DH5alpha
  Copy number: High Copy
Gene/Insert
  Gene/Insert name: ATP23 (alt name: ATP23)
  gRNA/shRNA sequence: GTTGGTGAACCAGTCGACAT
  Species: H. sapiens (human)
  Entrez Gene: XRCC6BP1 (a.k.a. KUB3, MGC134817, MGC134818)
  Promoter: hU6
  Cloning method: Unknown
  Sequencing primers: 5′ U6-F; 3′ pS2-R
Terms and licenses: Academic/Nonprofit Terms; Industry Terms: Not Available to Industry
Depositor comments: The gRNA was designed to target a Genbank reference sequence which has since been removed from the database. Note that this plasmid does NOT contain Cas9. It should be used in conjunction with lentiCas9-Blast (Addgene #52962) or otherwise with cell lines already expressing Cas9. Browse the full kinome gRNA library at http://www.addgene.org/pooled-library/broadgpp-human-kinome/ or visit http://www.broadinstitute.org/rnai/public/ for detailed protocols and information.
How to cite: ATP23 gRNA (BRDN0001148186) was a gift from John Doench & David Root (Addgene plasmid # 77437 ; http://n2t.net/addgene:77437 ; RRID:Addgene_77437)
