[The description below was written by a language model from this plasmid's Addgene catalogue record and pLannotate feature annotations shown in this document.]
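Description:
ATP23 gRNA (BRDN0001148186) is a third-generation lentiviral single-guide RNA plasmid built on the lentiGuide-Puro backbone and designed to target human ATP23 (also recorded under the gene symbol XRCC6BP1, alias KUB3). It is propagated in E. coli as a high-copy plasmid through a ColE1/pUC-type origin with ampicillin selection from the β-lactamase gene. The bacterial portion also carries an f1 origin, an SV40 origin and poly(A) signal, and remnants of a lac/T7/T3 cloning region.

The lentiviral transfer cassette begins with an RSV promoter fused to a truncated HIV-1 5' LTR, which makes genomic RNA production in packaging cells Tat-independent. This is followed by the Ψ packaging signal with a gag fragment, the Rev response element for nuclear export of the unspliced genome, and a cPPT/CTS that aids nuclear import. It ends in a ΔU3 self-inactivating 3' LTR. Within this unit, the human U6 RNA polymerase III promoter drives the 20-nucleotide ATP23 spacer joined to the Streptococcus pyogenes Cas9 guide scaffold. Downstream, the EF-1α core promoter with its intron A expresses puromycin N-acetyltransferase for selection of transduced mammalian cells, and a WPRE enhances transcript expression.

The plasmid does not encode Cas9, so it is meant to be used with a separate Cas9 lentivector or in cells already expressing Cas9 to knock out ATP23. It is an individual clone from a human kinome gRNA collection associated with work on optimized sgRNA design. The depositor notes that the guide was designed against a GenBank reference sequence that has since been withdrawn, so users may want to check the target site against current annotation.
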