Features (pLannotate 1.2.2; 29 found; start..end, strand, type, name):
     14..80      +  CDS            small t antigen (fragment): SV40 (simian virus 40) small t antigen
    106..317     +  promoter       EF-1α core promoter: core promoter for human elongation factor EF-1α
    318..1256    +  intron         EF-1α intron A: intron upstream of the start codon of human EF-1α
   1278..1877    +  CDS            PuroR (fragment): puromycin N-acetyltransferase; pac from Streptomyces; confers resistance to puromycin
   1893..2481    +  misc_feature   WPRE: woodchuck hepatitis virus posttranscriptional regulatory element
   2532..2551    +  misc_feature   cPPT/CTS (fragment): central polypurine tract and central termination sequence of HIV-1
   2553..2786    +  LTR            3' LTR (ΔU3): self-inactivating 3' long terminal repeat (LTR) from HIV-1
   2864..2985    +  polyA_signal   SV40 poly(A) signal: SV40 polyadenylation signal
   3025..3160    +  rep_origin     SV40 ori: SV40 origin of replication
   3181..3199    -  promoter       T7 promoter: promoter for bacteriophage T7 RNA polymerase
   3207..3362    +  CDS            lacZα (fragment): LacZα fragment of β-galactosidase; lacZ fragment
   3367..3795    +  rep_origin     f1 ori (sequence partly withheld): f1 bacteriophage origin of replication; arrow indicates direction of (+) strand synthesis
   3848..3952    +  promoter       AmpR promoter: bla
   3953..4813    +  CDS            AmpR: β-lactamase; bla; confers resistance to ampicillin, carbenicillin, and related antibiotics
   4984..5572    +  rep_origin     ori: high-copy-number ColE1/pMB1/pBR322/pUC origin of replication
   5755..5847    +  CDS            lacI (fragment): lac repressor; lacI; The lac repressor binds to the lac operator to inhibit transcription in E. coli. This inhibition can be relieved by adding lactose or isopropyl-β-D-thiogalactopyranoside (IPTG).
   5860..5881    +  protein_bind   CAP binding site: CAP binding activates transcription in the presence of cAMP. E. coli catabolite activator protein
   5896..5926    +  promoter       lac promoter: promoter for the E. coli lac operon
   5934..5950    +  protein_bind   lac operator: The lac repressor binds to the lac operator to inhibit transcription in E. coli. This inhibition can be relieved by adding lactose or isopropyl-β-D-thiogalactopyranoside (IPTG). lac repressor encoded by lacI
   5995..6013    +  promoter       T3 promoter: promoter for bacteriophage T3 RNA polymerase
   6041..6267    +  promoter       RSV promoter: Rous sarcoma virus enhancer/promoter
   6268..6448    +  LTR            5' LTR (truncated): truncated 5' long terminal repeat (LTR) from HIV-1
   6495..6620    +  misc_feature   HIV-1 Ψ: packaging signal of human immunodeficiency virus type 1
   6604..6967    +  CDS            HIV-1 gag (fragment): gag protein from human immunodeficiency virus 1; gag
   7113..7346    +  misc_feature   RRE: The Rev response element (RRE) of HIV-1 allows for Rev-dependent mRNA export from the nucleus to the cytoplasm.
   7723..7749    +  CDS            Rev (fragment): human immunodeficiency virus 1 (HIV-1) Rev protein; rev; enhances nuclear export of unspliced and incompletely spliced viral mRNAs
   7753..7993    +  promoter       U6 promoter: RNA polymerase III promoter for human U6 snRNA
   8023..8098    +  misc_RNA       gRNA scaffold: guide RNA scaffold for the Streptococcus pyogenes CRISPR/Cas9 system
   8154..8271    +  misc_feature   cPPT/CTS: central polypurine tract and central termination sequence of HIV-1
>Addgene plasmid #77437 | ATP23 gRNA (BRDN0001148186) | addgene full sequence | sequence record 187758 | Addgene Assembled Sequence
CCCGGGTGCAAAGATGGATAAAGTTTTAAACAGAGAGGAATCTTTGCAGCTAATGGACCTTCTAGGTCTT
GAAAGGAGTGGGAATTGGCTCCGGTGCCCGTCAGTGGGCAGAGCGCACATCGCCCACAGTCCCCGAGAAG
TTGGGGGGAGGGGTCGGCAATTGATCCGGTGCCTAGAGAAGGTGGCGCGGGGTAAACTGGGAAAGTGATG
TCGTGTACTGGCTCCGCCTTTTTCCCGAGGGTGGGGGAGAACCGTATATAAGTGCAGTAGTCGCCGTGAA
CGTTCTTTTTCGCAACGGGTTTGCCGCCAGAACACAGGTAAGTGCCGTGTGTGGTTCCCGCGGGCCTGGC
CTCTTTACGGGTTATGGCCCTTGCGTGCCTTGAATTACTTCCACCTGGCTGCAGTACGTGATTCTTGATC
CCGAGCTTCGGGTTGGAAGTGGGTGGGAGAGTTCGAGGCCTTGCGCTTAAGGAGCCCCTTCGCCTCGTGC
TTGAGTTGAGGCCTGGCCTGGGCGCTGGGGCCGCCGCGTGCGAATCTGGTGGCACCTTCGCGCCTGTCTC
GCTGCTTTCGATAAGTCTCTAGCCATTTAAAATTTTTGATGACCTGCTGCGACGCTTTTTTTCTGGCAAG
ATAGTCTTGTAAATGCGGGCCAAGATCTGCACACTGGTATTTCGGTTTTTGGGGCCGCGGGCGGCGACGG
GGCCCGTGCGTCCCAGCGCACATGTTCGGCGAGGCGGGGCCTGCGAGCGCGGCCACCGAGAATCGGACGG
GGGTAGTCTCAAGCTGGCCGGCCTGCTCTGGTGCCTGGCCTCGCGCCGCCGTGTATCGCCCCGCCCTGGG
CGGCAAGGCTGGCCCGGTCGGCACCAGTTGCGTGAGCGGAAAGATGGCCGCTTCCCGGCCCTGCTGCAGG
GAGCTCAAAATGGAGGACGCGGCGCTCGGGAGAGCGGGCGGGTGAGTCACCCACACAAAGGAAAAGGGCC
TTTCCGTCCTCAGCCGTCGCTTCATGTGACTCCACGGAGTACCGGGCGCCGTCCAGGCACCTCGATTAGT
TCTCGAGCTTTTGGAGTACGTCGTCTTTAGGTTGGGGGGAGGGGTTTTATGCGATGGAGTTTCCCCACAC
TGAGTGGGTGGAGACTGAAGTTAGGCCAGCTTGGCACTTGATGTAATTCTCCTTGGAATTTGCCCTTTTT
GAGTTTGGATCTTGGTTCATTCTCAAGCCTCAGACAGTGGTTCAAAGTTTTTTTCTTCCATTTCAGGTGT
CGTGACGTACGGCCACCATGACCGAGTACAAGCCCACGGTGCGCCTCGCCACCCGCGACGACGTCCCCAG
GGCCGTACGCACCCTCGCCGCCGCGTTCGCCGACTACCCCGCCACGCGCCACACCGTCGATCCGGACCGC
CACATCGAGCGGGTCACCGAGCTGCAAGAACTCTTCCTCACGCGCGTCGGGCTCGACATCGGCAAGGTGT
GGGTCGCGGACGACGGCGCCGCCGTGGCGGTCTGGACCACGCCGGAGAGCGTCGAAGCGGGGGCGGTGTT
CGCCGAGATCGGCCCGCGCATGGCCGAGTTGAGCGGTTCCCGGCTGGCCGCGCAGCAACAGATGGAAGGC
CTCCTGGCGCCGCACCGGCCCAAGGAGCCCGCGTGGTTCCTGGCCACCGTCGGAGTCTCGCCCGACCACC
AGGGCAAGGGTCTGGGCAGCGCCGTCGTGCTCCCCGGAGTGGAGGCGGCCGAGCGCGCCGGGGTGCCCGC
CTTCCTGGAGACCTCCGCGCCCCGCAACCTCCCCTTCTACGAGCGGCTCGGCTTCACCGTCACCGCCGAC
GTCGAGGTGCCCGAAGGACCGCGCACCTGGTGCATGACCCGCAAGCCCGGTGCCTGAACGCGTTAAGTCG
ACAATCAACCTCTGGATTACAAAATTTGTGAAAGATTGACTGGTATTCTTAACTATGTTGCTCCTTTTAC
GCTATGTGGATACGCTGCTTTAATGCCTTTGTATCATGCTATTGCTTCCCGTATGGCTTTCATTTTCTCC
TCCTTGTATAAATCCTGGTTGCTGTCTCTTTATGAGGAGTTGTGGCCCGTTGTCAGGCAACGTGGCGTGG
TGTGCACTGTGTTTGCTGACGCAACCCCCACTGGTTGGGGCATTGCCACCACCTGTCAGCTCCTTTCCGG
GACTTTCGCTTTCCCCCTCCCTATTGCCACGGCGGAACTCATCGCCGCCTGCCTTGCCCGCTGCTGGACA
GGGGCTCGGCTGTTGGGCACTGACAATTCCGTGGTGTTGTCGGGGAAATCATCGTCCTTTCCTTGGCTGC
TCGCCTGTGTTGCCACCTGGATTCTGCGCGGGACGTCCTTCTGCTACGTCCCTTCGGCCCTCAATCCAGC
GGACCTTCCTTCCCGCGGCCTGCTGCCGGCTCTGCGGCCTCTTCCGCGTCTTCGCCTTCGCCCTCAGACG
AGTCGGATCTCCCTTTGGGCCGCCTCCCCGCGTCGACTTTAAGACCAATGACTTACAAGGCAGCTGTAGA
TCTTAGCCACTTTTTAAAAGAAAAGGGGGGACTGGAAGGGCTAATTCACTCCCAACGAAGACAAGATCTG
CTTTTTGCTTGTACTGGGTCTCTCTGGTTAGACCAGATCTGAGCCTGGGAGCTCTCTGGCTAACTAGGGA
ACCCACTGCTTAAGCCTCAATAAAGCTTGCCTTGAGTGCTTCAAGTAGTGTGTGCCCGTCTGTTGTGTGA
CTCTGGTAACTAGAGATCCCTCAGACCCTTTTAGTCAGTGTGGAAAATCTCTAGCAGTACGTATAGTAGT
TCATGTCATCTTATTATTCAGTATTTATAACTTGCAAAGAAATGAATATCAGAGAGTGAGAGGAACTTGT
TTATTGCAGCTTATAATGGTTACAAATAAAGCAATAGCATCACAAATTTCACAAATAAAGCATTTTTTTC
ACTGCATTCTAGTTGTGGTTTGTCCAAACTCATCAATGTATCTTATCATGTCTGGCTCTAGCTATCCCGC
CCCTAACTCCGCCCATCCCGCCCCTAACTCCGCCCAGTTCCGCCCATTCTCCGCCCCATGGCTGACTAAT
TTTTTTTATTTATGCAGAGGCCGAGGCCGCCTCGGCCTCTGAGCTATTCCAGAAGTAGTGAGGAGGCTTT
TTTGGAGGCCTAGGGACGTACCCAATTCGCCCTATAGTGAGTCGTATTACGCGCGCTCACTGGCCGTCGT
TTTACAACGTCGTGACTGGGAAAACCCTGGCGTTACCCAACTTAATCGCCTTGCAGCACATCCCCCTTTC
GCCAGCTGGCGTAATAGCGAAGAGGCCCGCACCGATCGCCCTTCCCAACAGTTGCGCAGCCTGAATGGCG
AATGGG
[124 nt withheld, positions 3367-3490]
C
[91 nt withheld, positions 3492-3582]
A
[49 nt withheld, positions 3584-3632]
CCTTTGACGTTGGAGTCCACGTTCTTT
[37 nt withheld, positions 3660-3696]
ACCCTATCTCGGTCTATTCTTTTGATTTATAAGGGATTTTGCCGATTTCGGCCTATTGGTTAAAAAATGA
GCTGATTTAACAAAAATTTAACGCGAATTTTAACAAAATATTAACGCTTACAATTTAGGTGGCACTTTTC
GGGGAAATGTGCGCGGAACCCCTATTTGTTTATTTTTCTAAATACATTCAAATATGTATCCGCTCATGAG
ACAATAACCCTGATAAATGCTTCAATAATATTGAAAAAGGAAGAGTATGAGTATTCAACATTTCCGTGTC
GCCCTTATTCCCTTTTTTGCGGCATTTTGCCTTCCTGTTTTTGCTCACCCAGAAACGCTGGTGAAAGTAA
AAGATGCTGAAGATCAGTTGGGTGCACGAGTGGGTTACATCGAACTGGATCTCAACAGCGGTAAGATCCT
TGAGAGTTTTCGCCCCGAAGAACGTTTTCCAATGATGAGCACTTTTAAAGTTCTGCTATGTGGCGCGGTA
TTATCCCGTATTGACGCCGGGCAAGAGCAACTCGGTCGCCGCATACACTATTCTCAGAATGACTTGGTTG
AGTACTCACCAGTCACAGAAAAGCATCTTACGGATGGCATGACAGTAAGAGAATTATGCAGTGCTGCCAT
AACCATGAGTGATAACACTGCGGCCAACTTACTTCTGACAACGATCGGAGGACCGAAGGAGCTAACCGCT
TTTTTGCACAACATGGGGGATCATGTAACTCGCCTTGATCGTTGGGAACCGGAGCTGAATGAAGCCATAC
CAAACGACGAGCGTGACACCACGATGCCTGTAGCAATGGCAACAACGTTGCGCAAACTATTAACTGGCGA
ACTACTTACTCTAGCTTCCCGGCAACAATTAATAGACTGGATGGAGGCGGATAAAGTTGCAGGACCACTT
CTGCGCTCGGCCCTTCCGGCTGGCTGGTTTATTGCTGATAAATCTGGAGCCGGTGAGCGTGGGTCTCGCG
GTATCATTGCAGCACTGGGGCCAGATGGTAAGCCCTCCCGTATCGTAGTTATCTACACGACGGGGAGTCA
GGCAACTATGGATGAACGAAATAGACAGATCGCTGAGATAGGTGCCTCACTGATTAAGCATTGGTAACTG
TCAGACCAAGTTTACTCATATATACTTTAGATTGATTTAAAACTTCATTTTTAATTTAAAAGGATCTAGG
TGAAGATCCTTTTTGATAATCTCATGACCAAAATCCCTTAACGTGAGTTTTCGTTCCACTGAGCGTCAGA
CCCCGTAGAAAAGATCAAAGGATCTTCTTGAGATCCTTTTTTTCTGCGCGTAATCTGCTGCTTGCAAACA
AAAAAACCACCGCTACCAGCGGTGGTTTGTTTGCCGGATCAAGAGCTACCAACTCTTTTTCCGAAGGTAA
CTGGCTTCAGCAGAGCGCAGATACCAAATACTGTTCTTCTAGTGTAGCCGTAGTTAGGCCACCACTTCAA
GAACTCTGTAGCACCGCCTACATACCTCGCTCTGCTAATCCTGTTACCAGTGGCTGCTGCCAGTGGCGAT
AAGTCGTGTCTTACCGGGTTGGACTCAAGACGATAGTTACCGGATAAGGCGCAGCGGTCGGGCTGAACGG
GGGGTTCGTGCACACAGCCCAGCTTGGAGCGAACGACCTACACCGAACTGAGATACCTACAGCGTGAGCT
ATGAGAAAGCGCCACGCTTCCCGAAGGGAGAAAGGCGGACAGGTATCCGGTAAGCGGCAGGGTCGGAACA
GGAGAGCGCACGAGGGAGCTTCCAGGGGGAAACGCCTGGTATCTTTATAGTCCTGTCGGGTTTCGCCACC
TCTGACTTGAGCGTCGATTTTTGTGATGCTCGTCAGGGGGGCGGAGCCTATGGAAAAACGCCAGCAACGC
GGCCTTTTTACGGTTCCTGGCCTTTTGCTGGCCTTTTGCTCACATGTTCTTTCCTGCGTTATCCCCTGAT
TCTGTGGATAACCGTATTACCGCCTTTGAGTGAGCTGATACCGCTCGCCGCAGCCGAACGACCGAGCGCA
GCGAGTCAGTGAGCGAGGAAGCGGAAGAGCGCCCAATACGCAAACCGCCTCTCCCCGCGCGTTGGCCGAT
TCATTAATGCAGCTGGCACGACAGGTTTCCCGACTGGAAAGCGGGCAGTGAGCGCAACGCAATTAATGTG
AGTTAGCTCACTCATTAGGCACCCCAGGCTTTACACTTTATGCTTCCGGCTCGTATGTTGTGTGGAATTG
TGAGCGGATAACAATTTCACACAGGAAACAGCTATGACCATGATTACGCCAAGCGCGCAATTAACCCTCA
CTAAAGGGAACAAAAGCTGGAGCTGCAAGCTTAATGTAGTCTTATGCAATACTCTTGTAGTCTTGCAACA
TGGTAACGATGAGTTAGCAACATGCCTTACAAGGAGAGAAAAAGCACCGTGCATGCCGATTGGTGGAAGT
AAGGTGGTACGATCGTGCCTTATTAGGAAGGCAACAGACGGGTCTGACATGGATTGGACGAACCACTGAA
TTGCCGCATTGCAGAGATATTGTATTTAAGTGCCTAGCTCGATACATAAACGGGTCTCTCTGGTTAGACC
AGATCTGAGCCTGGGAGCTCTCTGGCTAACTAGGGAACCCACTGCTTAAGCCTCAATAAAGCTTGCCTTG
AGTGCTTCAAGTAGTGTGTGCCCGTCTGTTGTGTGACTCTGGTAACTAGAGATCCCTCAGACCCTTTTAG
TCAGTGTGGAAAATCTCTAGCAGTGGCGCCCGAACAGGGACTTGAAAGCGAAAGGGAAACCAGAGGAGCT
CTCTCGACGCAGGACTCGGCTTGCTGAAGCGCGCACGGCAAGAGGCGAGGGGCGGCGACTGGTGAGTACG
CCAAAAATTTTGACTAGCGGAGGCTAGAAGGAGAGAGATGGGTGCGAGAGCGTCAGTATTAAGCGGGGGA
GAATTAGATCGCGATGGGAAAAAATTCGGTTAAGGCCAGGGGGAAAGAAAAAATATAAATTAAAACATAT
AGTATGGGCAAGCAGGGAGCTAGAACGATTCGCAGTTAATCCTGGCCTGTTAGAAACATCAGAAGGCTGT
AGACAAATACTGGGACAGCTACAACCATCCCTTCAGACAGGATCAGAAGAACTTAGATCATTATATAATA
CAGTAGCAACCCTCTATTGTGTGCATCAAAGGATAGAGATAAAAGACACCAAGGAAGCTTTAGACAAGAT
AGAGGAAGAGCAAAACAAAAGTAAGACCACCGCACAGCAAGCGGCCGCTGATCTTCAGACCTGGAGGAGG
AGATATGAGGGACAATTGGAGAAGTGAATTATATAAATATAAAGTAGTAAAAATTGAACCATTAGGAGTA
GCACCCACCAAGGCAAAGAGAAGAGTGGTGCAGAGAGAAAAAAGAGCAGTGGGAATAGGAGCTTTGTTCC
TTGGGTTCTTGGGAGCAGCAGGAAGCACTATGGGCGCAGCGTCAATGACGCTGACGGTACAGGCCAGACA
ATTATTGTCTGGTATAGTGCAGCAGCAGAACAATTTGCTGAGGGCTATTGAGGCGCAACAGCATCTGTTG
CAACTCACAGTCTGGGGCATCAAGCAGCTCCAGGCAAGAATCCTGGCTGTGGAAAGATACCTAAAGGATC
AACAGCTCCTGGGGATTTGGGGTTGCTCTGGAAAACTCATTTGCACCACTGCTGTGCCTTGGAATGCTAG
TTGGAGTAATAAATCTCTGGAACAGATTTGGAATCACACGACCTGGATGGAGTGGGACAGAGAAATTAAC
AATTACACAAGCTTAATACACTCCTTAATTGAAGAATCGCAAAACCAGCAAGAAAAGAATGAACAAGAAT
TATTGGAATTAGATAAATGGGCAAGTTTGTGGAATTGGTTTAACATAACAAATTGGCTGTGGTATATAAA
ATTATTCATAATGATAGTAGGAGGCTTGGTAGGTTTAAGAATAGTTTTTGCTGTACTTTCTATAGTGAAT
AGAGTTAGGCAGGGATATTCACCATTATCGTTTCAGACCCACCTCCCAACCCCGAGGGGACCCAGAGAGG
GCCTATTTCCCATGATTCCTTCATATTTGCATATACGATACAAGGCTGTTAGAGAGATAATTAGAATTAA
TTTGACTGTAAACACAAAGATATTAGTACAAAATACGTGACGTAGAAAGTAATAATTTCTTGGGTAGTTT
GCAGTTTTAAAATTATGTTTTAAAATGGACTATCATATGCTTACCGTAACTTGAAAGTATTTCGATTTCT
TGGCTTTATATATCTTGTGGAAAGGACGAAACACCGGTTGGTGAACCAGTCGACATGTTTTAGAGCTAGA
AATAGCAAGTTAAAATAAGGCTAGTCCGTTATCAACTTGAAAAAGTGGCACCGAGTCGGTGCTTTTTTAA
GCTTGGCGTAACTAGATCTTGAGACAAATGGCAGTATTCATCCACAATTTTAAAAGAAAAGGGGGGATTG
GGGGGTACAGTGCAGGGGAAAGAATAGTAGACATAATAGCAACAGACATACAAACTAAAGAATTACAAAA
ACAAATTACAAAAATTCAAAATTTTCGGGTTTATTACAGGGACAGCAGAGATCCACTTTGGCGCCGGCTC
GAGGGGG
