>Addgene plasmid #77437 | ATP23 gRNA (BRDN0001148186) | depositor partial sequence | sequence record 144897 | Target Sequence
GTTGGTGAACCAGTCGACAT
