>Addgene plasmid #77437 | ATP23 gRNA (BRDN0001148186) | addgene partial sequence | sequence record 187757 | hU6-F
TAGAAAGTAATAATTTCTTGGGTAGTTTGCAGTTTTAAAATTATGTTTTAAAATGGACTATCATATGCTT
ACCGTAACTTGAAAGTATTTCGATTTCTTGGCTTTATATATCTTGTGGAAAGGACGAAACACCGGTTGGT
GAACCAGTCGACATGTTTTAGAGCTAGAAATAGCAAGTTAAAATAAGGCTAGTCCGTTATCAACTTGAAA
AAGTGGCACCGAGTCGGTGCTTTTTTAAGCTTGGCGTAACTAGATCTTGAGACAAATGGCAGTATTCATC
CACAATTTTAAAAGAAAAGGGGGGATTGGGGGGTACAGTGCAGGGGAAAGAATAGTAGACATAATAGCAA
CAGACATACAAACTAAAGAATTACAAAAACAAATTACAAAAATTCAAAATTTTCGGGTTTATTACAGGGA
CAGCAGAGATCCACTTTGGCGCCGGCTCGAGGGGGCCCGGGTGCAAAGATGGATAAAGTTTTAAACAGAG
AGGAATCTTTGCAGCTAATGGACCTTCTAGGTCTTGAAAGGAGTGGGAATTGGCTCCGGTGCCCGTCAGT
GGGCAGAGCG
